>Addgene plasmid #14383 | pAG414GAL-ccdB-Cerulean | depositor full sequence | sequence record 8046 | Author sequence
GACGAAAGGGCCTCGTGATACGCCTATTTTTATAGGTTAATGTCATGATAATAATGGTTTCTTAGGACGG
ATCGCTTGCCTGTAACTTACACGCGCCTCGTATCTTTTAATGATGGAATAATTTGGGAATTTACTCTGTG
TTTATTTATTTTTATGTTTTGTATTTGGATTTTAGAAAGTAAATAAAGAAGGTAGAAGAGTTACGGAATG
AAGAAAAAAAAATAAACAAAGGTTTAAAAAATTTCAACAAAAAGCGTACTTTACATATATATTTATTAGA
CAAGAAAAGCAGATTAAATAGATATACATTCGATTAACGATAAGTAAAATGTAAAATCACAGGATTTTCG
TGTGTGGTCTTCTACACAGACAAGATGAAACAATTCGGCATTAATACCTGAGAGCAGGAAGAGCAAGATA
AAAGGTAGTATTTGTTGGCGATCCCCCTAGAGTCTTTTACATCTTCGGAAAACAAAAACTATTTTTTCTT
TAATTTCTTTTTTTACTTTCTATTTTTAATTTATATATTTATATTAAAAAATTTAAATTATAATTATTTT
TATAGCACGTGATGAAAAGGACCCAGGTGGCACTTTTCGGGGAAATGTGCGCGGAACCCCTATTTGTTTA
TTTTTCTAAATACATTCAAATATGTATCCGCTCATGAGACAATAACCCTGATAAATGCTTCAATAATATT
GAAAAAGGAAGAGTATGAGTATTCAACATTTCCGTGTCGCCCTTATTCCCTTTTTTGCGGCATTTTGCCT
TCCTGTTTTTGCTCACCCAGAAACGCTGGTGAAAGTAAAAGATGCTGAAGATCAGTTGGGTGCACGAGTG
GGTTACATCGAACTGGATCTCAACAGCGGTAAGATCCTTGAGAGTTTTCGCCCCGAAGAACGTTTTCCAA
TGATGAGCACTTTTAAAGTTCTGCTATGTGGCGCGGTATTATCCCGTATTGACGCCGGGCAAGAGCAACT
CGGTCGCCGCATACACTATTCTCAGAATGACTTGGTTGAGTACTCACCAGTCACAGAAAAGCATCTTACG
GATGGCATGACAGTAAGAGAATTATGCAGTGCTGCCATAACCATGAGTGATAACACTGCGGCCAACTTAC
TTCTGACAACGATCGGAGGACCGAAGGAGCTAACCGCTTTTTTGCACAACATGGGGGATCATGTAACTCG
CCTTGATCGTTGGGAACCGGAGCTGAATGAAGCCATACCAAACGACGAGCGTGACACCACGATGCCTGTA
GCAATGGCAACAACGTTGCGCAAACTATTAACTGGCGAACTACTTACTCTAGCTTCCCGGCAACAATTAA
TAGACTGGATGGAGGCGGATAAAGTTGCAGGACCACTTCTGCGCTCGGCCCTTCCGGCTGGCTGGTTTAT
TGCTGATAAATCTGGAGCCGGTGAGCGTGGGTCTCGCGGTATCATTGCAGCACTGGGGCCAGATGGTAAG
CCCTCCCGTATCGTAGTTATCTACACGACGGGGAGTCAGGCAACTATGGATGAACGAAATAGACAGATCG
CTGAGATAGGTGCCTCACTGATTAAGCATTGGTAACTGTCAGACCAAGTTTACTCATATATACTTTAGAT
TGATTTAAAACTTCATTTTTAATTTAAAAGGATCTAGGTGAAGATCCTTTTTGATAATCTCATGACCAAA
ATCCCTTAACGTGAGTTTTCGTTCCACTGAGCGTCAGACCCCGTAGAAAAGATCAAAGGATCTTCTTGAG
ATCCTTTTTTTCTGCGCGTAATCTGCTGCTTGCAAACAAAAAAACCACCGCTACCAGCGGTGGTTTGTTT
GCCGGATCAAGAGCTACCAACTCTTTTTCCGAAGGTAACTGGCTTCAGCAGAGCGCAGATACCAAATACT
GTCCTTCTAGTGTAGCCGTAGTTAGGCCACCACTTCAAGAACTCTGTAGCACCGCCTACATACCTCGCTC
TGCTAATCCTGTTACCAGTGGCTGCTGCCAGTGGCGATAAGTCGTGTCTTACCGGGTTGGACTCAAGACG
ATAGTTACCGGATAAGGCGCAGCGGTCGGGCTGAACGGGGGGTTCGTGCACACAGCCCAGCTTGGAGCGA
ACGACCTACACCGAACTGAGATACCTACAGCGTGAGCTATGAGAAAGCGCCACGCTTCCCGAAGGGAGAA
AGGCGGACAGGTATCCGGTAAGCGGCAGGGTCGGAACAGGAGAGCGCACGAGGGAGCTTCCAGGGGGAAA
CGCCTGGTATCTTTATAGTCCTGTCGGGTTTCGCCACCTCTGACTTGAGCGTCGATTTTTGTGATGCTCG
TCAGGGGGGCGGAGCCTATGGAAAAACGCCAGCAACGCGGCCTTTTTACGGTTCCTGGCCTTTTGCTGGC
CTTTTGCTCACATGTTCTTTCCTGCGTTATCCCCTGATTCTGTGGATAACCGTATTACCGCCTTTGAGTG
AGCTGATACCGCTCGCCGCAGCCGAACGACCGAGCGCAGCGAGTCAGTGAGCGAGGAAGCGGAAGAGCGC
CCAATACGCAAACCGCCTCTCCCCGCGCGTTGGCCGATTCATTAATGCAGCTGGCACGACAGGTTTCCCG
ACTGGAAAGCGGGCAGTGAGCGCAACGCAATTAATGTGAGTTACCTCACTCATTAGGCACCCCAGGCTTT
ACACTTTATGCTTCCGGCTCCTATGTTGTGTGGAATTGTGAGCGGATAACAATTTCACACAGGAAACAGC
TATGACCATGATTACGCCAAGCGCGCAATTAACCCTCACTAAAGGGAACAAAAGCTGGAGCTCTAGTACG
GATTAGAAGCCGCCGAGCGGGCGACAGCCCTCCGACGGAAGACTCTCCTCCGTGCGTCCTCGTCTTCACC
GGTCGCGTTCCTGAAACGCAGATGTGCCTCGCGCCGCACTGCTCCGAACAATAAAGATTCTACAATACTA
GCTTTTATGGTTATGAAGAGGAAAAATTGGCAGTAACCTGGCCCCACAAACCTTCAAATTAACGAATCAA
ATTAACAACCATAGGATGATAATGCGATTAGTTTTTTAGCCTTATTTCTGGGGTAATTAATCAGCGAAGC
GATGATTTTTGATCTATTAACAGATATATAAATGGAAAAGCTGCATAACCACTTTAACTAATACTTTCAA
CATTTTCAGTTTGTATTACTTCTTATTCAAATGTCATAAAAGTATCAACAAAAAATTGTTAATATACCTC
TATACTTTAACGTCAAGGAGAAAAAACCCCGGATTCTAGAACTAGTGGATCCCCCATCACAAGTTTGTAC
AAAAAAGCTGAACGAGAAACGTAAAATGATATAAATATCAATATATTAAATTAGATTTTGCATAAAAAAC
AGACTACATAATACTGTAAAACACAACATATCCAGTCACTATGGCGGCCGCATTAGGCACCCCAGGCTTT
ACACTTTATGCTTCCGGCTCGTATAATGTGTGGATTTTGAGTTAGGATCCGTCGAGATTTTCAGGAGCTA
AGGAAGCTAAAATGGAGAAAAAAATCACTGGATATACCACCGTTGATATATCCCAATGGCATCGTAAAGA
ACATTTTGAGGCATTTCAGTCAGTTGCTCAATGTACCTATAACCAGACCGTTCAGCTGGATATTACGGCC
TTTTTAAAGACCGTAAAGAAAAATAAGCACAAGTTTTATCCGGCCTTTATTCACATTCTTGCCCGCCTGA
TGAATGCTCATCCGGAATTCCGTATGGCAATGAAAGACGGTGAGCTGGTGATATGGGATAGTGTTCACCC
TTGTTACACCGTTTTCCATGAGCAAACTGAAACGTTTTCATCGCTCTGGAGTGAATACCACGACGATTTC
CGGCAGTTTCTACACATATATTCGCAAGATGTGGCGTGTTACGGTGAAAACCTGGCCTATTTCCCTAAAG
GGTTTATTGAGAATATGTTTTTCGTCTCAGCCAATCCCTGGGTGAGTTTCACCAGTTTTGATTTAAACGT
GGCCAATATGGACAACTTCTTCGCCCCCGTTTTCACCATGGGCAAATATTATACGCAAGGCGACAAGGTG
CTGATGCCGCTGGCGATTCAGGTTCATCATGCCGTCTGTGATGGCTTCCATGTCGGCAGAATGCTTAATG
AATTACAACAGTACTGCGATGAGTGGCAGGGCGGGGCGTAAACGCCGCGTGGATCCGGCTTACTAAAAGC
CAGATAACAGTATGCGTATTTGCGCGCTGATTTTTGCGGTATAAGAATATATACTGATATGTATACCCGA
AGTATGTCAAAAAGAGGTATGCTATGAAGCAGCGTATTACAGTGACAGTTGACAGCGACAGCTATCAGTT
GCTCAAGGCATATATGATGTCAATATCTCCGGTCTGGTAAGCACAACCATGCAGAATGAAGCCCGTCGTC
TGCGTGCCGAACGCTGGAAAGCGGAAAATCAGGAAGGGATGGCTGAGGTCGCCCGGTTTATTGAAATGAA
CGGCTCTTTTGCTGACGAGAACAGGGGCTGGTGAAATGCAGTTTAAGGTTTACACCTATAAAAGAGAGAG
CCGTTATCGTCTGTTTGTGGATGTACAGAGTGATATTATTGACACGCCCGGGCGACGGATGGTGATCCCC
CTGGCCAGTGCACGTCTGCTGTCAGATAAAGTCTCCCGTGAACTTTACCCGGTGGTGCATATCGGGGATG
AAAGCTGGCGCATGATGACCACCGATATGGCCAGTGTGCCGGTCTCCGTTATCGGGGAAGAAGTGGCTGA
TCTCAGCCACCGCGAAAATGACATCAAAAACGCCATTAACCTGATGTTCTGGGGAATATAAATGTCAGGC
TCCCTTATACACAGCCAGTCTGCAGGTCGACCATAGTGACTGGATATGTTGTGTTTTACAGTATTATGTA
GTCTGTTTTTTATGCAAAATCTAATTTAATATATTGATATTTATATCATTTTACGTTTCTCGTTCAGCTT
TCTTGTACAAAGTGGTGATGGGCTGCAGGAATTCGATATCAAGCTTAATGGTGAGCAAGGGCGAGGAGCT
GTTCACCGGGGTGGTGCCCATCCTGGTCGAGCTGGACGGCGACGTAAACGGCCACAAGTTCAGCGTGTCC
GGCGAGGGCGAGGGCGATGCCACCTACGGCAAGCTGACCCTGAAGTTCATCTGCACCACCGGCAAGCTGC
CCGTGCCCTGGCCCACCCTCGTGACCACCCTGACCTGGGGCGTGCAGTGCTTCGCCCGCTACCCCGACCA
CATGAAGCAGCACGACTTCTTCAAGTCCGCCATGCCCGAAGGCTACGTCCAGGAGCGCACCATCTTCTTC
AAGGACGACGGCAACTACAAGACCCGCGCCGAGGTGAAGTTCGAGGGCGACACCCTGGTGAACCGCATCG
AGCTGAAGGGCATCGACTTCAAGGAGGACGGCAACATCCTGGGGCACAAGCTGGAGTACAACTACATCAG
CGACAACGTCTATATCACCGCCGACAAGCAGAAGAACGGCATCAAGGCCAACTTCAAGATCCGCCACAAC
ATCGAGGACGGCAGCGTGCAGCTCGCCGACCACTACCAGCAGAACACCCCCATCGGCGACGGCCCCGTGC
TGCTGCCCGACAACCACTACCTGAGCACCCAGTCCAAGCTGAGCAAAGACCCCAACGAGAAGCGCGATCA
CATGGTCCTGCTGGAGTTCGTGACCGCCGCCGGGATCACTCTCGGCATGGACGAGCTGTACAAGTAACTC
GAGTCATGTAATTAGTTATGTCACGCTTACATTCACGCCCTCCCCCCACATCCGCTCTAACCGAAAAGGA
AGGAGTTAGACAACCTGAAGTCTAGGTCCCTATTTATTTTTTTATAGTTATGTTAGTATTAAGAACGTTA
TTTATATTTCAAATTTTTCTTTTTTTTCTGTACAGACGCGTGTACGCATGTAACATTATACTGAAAACCT
TGCTTGAGAAGGTTTTGGGACGCTCGAAGGCTTTAATTTGCGGCCGGTACCCAATTCGCCCTATAGTGAG
TCGTATTACGCGCGCTCACTGGCCGTCGTTTTACAACGTCGTGACTGGGAAAACCCTGGCGTTACCCAAC
TTAATCGCCTTGCAGCACATCCCCCTTTCGCCAGCTGGCGTAATAGCGAAGAGGCCCGCACCGATCGCCC
TTCCCAACAGTTGCGCAGCCTGAATGGCGAATGGCGCG
[124 nt withheld, positions 6199-6322]
C
[91 nt withheld, positions 6324-6414]
A
[49 nt withheld, positions 6416-6464]
CCTTTGACGTTGGAGTCCACGTTCTTT
[37 nt withheld, positions 6492-6528]
ACCCTATCTCGGTCTATTCTTTTGATTTATAAGGGATTTTGCCGATTTCGGCCTATTGGTTAAAAAATGA
GCTGATTTAACAAAAATTTAACGCGAATTTTAACAAAATATTAACGTTTACAATTTCCTGATGCGGTATT
TTCTCCTTACGCATCTGTGCGGTATTTCACACCGCATAGGCAAGTGCACAAACAATACTTAAATAAATAC
TACTCAGTAATAACCTATTTCTTAGCATTTTTGACGAAATTTGCTATTTTGTTAGAGTCTTTTACACCAT
TTGTCTCCACACCTCCGCTTACATCAACACCAATAACGCCATTTAATCTAAGCGCATCACCAACATTTTC
TGGCGTCAGTCCACCAGCTAACATAAAATGTAAGCTTTCGGGGCTCTCTTGCCTTCCAACCCAGTCAGAA
ATCGAGTTCCAATCCAAAAGTTCACCTGTCCCACCTGCTTCTGAATCAAACAAGGGAATAAACGAATGAG
GTTTCTGTGAAGCTGCACTGAGTAGTATGTTGCAGTCTTTTGGAAATACGAGTCTTTTAATAACTGGCAA
ACCGAGGAACTCTTGGTATTCTTGCCACGACTCATCTCCATGCAGTTGGACGATATCAATGCCGTAATCA
TTGACCAGAGCCAAAACATCCTCCTTAGGTTGATTACGAAACACGCCAACCAAGTATTTCGGAGTGCCTG
AACTATTTTTATATGCTTTTACAAGACTTGAAATTTTCCTTGCAATAACCGGGTCAATTGTTCTCTTTCT
ATTGGGCACACATATAATACCCAGCAAGTCAGCATCGGAATCTAGAGCACATTCTGCGGCCTCTGTGCTC
TGCAAGCCGCAAACTTTCACCAATGGACCAGAACTACCTGTGAAATTAATAACAGACATACTCCAAGCTG
CCTTTGTGTGCTTAATCACGTATACTCACGTGCTCAATAGTCACCAATGCCCTCCCTCTTGGCCCTCTCC
TTTTCTTTTTTCGACCGAATTAATTCTTAATCGGCAAAAAAAGAAAAGCTCCGGATCAAGATTGTACGTA
AGGTGACAAGCTATTTTTCAATAAAGAATATCTTCCACTACTGCCATCTGGCGTCATAACTGCAAAGTAC
ACATATATTACGATGCTGTCTATTAAATGCTTCCTATATTATATATATAGTAATGTCGTTTATGGTGCAC
TCTCAGTACAATCTGCTCTGATGCCGCATAGTTAAGCCAGCCCCGACACCCGCCAACACCCGCTGACGCG
CCCTGACGGGCTTGTCTGCTCCCGGCATCCGCTTACAGACAAGCTGTGACCGTCTCCGGGAGCTGCATGT
GTCAGAGGTTTTCACCGTCATCACCGAAACGCGCGA
Features (pLannotate 1.2.2; 29 found; start..end, strand, type, name):
     70..573     -  misc_feature   CEN/ARS: S. cerevisiae CEN6 centromere fused to an autonomously replicating sequence
    610..714     +  promoter       AmpR promoter: bla
    715..1575    +  CDS            AmpR: β-lactamase; bla; confers resistance to ampicillin, carbenicillin, and related antibiotics
   1746..2334    +  rep_origin     ori: high-copy-number ColE1/pMB1/pBR322/pUC origin of replication
   2517..2609    +  CDS            lacI (fragment): lac repressor; lacI; The lac repressor binds to the lac operator to inhibit transcription in E. coli. This inhibition can be relieved by adding lactose or isopropyl-β-D-thiogalactopyranoside (IPTG).
   2622..2643    +  protein_bind   CAP binding site: CAP binding activates transcription in the presence of cAMP. E. coli catabolite activator protein
   2658..2688    +  promoter       lac promoter: promoter for the E. coli lac operon
   2696..2712    +  protein_bind   lac operator: The lac repressor binds to the lac operator to inhibit transcription in E. coli. This inhibition can be relieved by adding lactose or isopropyl-β-D-thiogalactopyranoside (IPTG). lac repressor encoded by lacI
   2757..2775    +  promoter       T3 promoter: promoter for bacteriophage T3 RNA polymerase
   2799..3240    +  promoter       GAL1 promoter: S. cerevisiae GAL1; inducible promoter, regulated by Gal4
   3255..3275    +  misc_feature   MCS (fragment): pBluescript multiple cloning site
   3279..3403    +  protein_bind   attR1: mutant version of attR; recombination site for the Gateway® LR reaction LR Clonase™
   3428..3458    +  promoter       lac UV5 promoter: E. coli lac promoter with an "up" mutation
   3482..3511    +  promoter       cat promoter (fragment): promoter of the E. coli cat gene encoding chloramphenicol acetyltransferase
   3512..4171    +  CDS            CmR: chloramphenicol acetyltransferase; cat; confers resistance to chloramphenicol
   4353..4511    +  CDS            ccdA (fragment): CCDA_ECO57 - Also known as H, letA. Experimental evidence at protein level: Swiss-Prot protein existence level 1. Antitoxin component of a type II toxin-antitoxin (TA) system which inhibits the post-segregational killing (PSK) of plasmid-free cells, also referred to as a plasmid addiction system. Binds to and blocks the activity of CcdB; will also remove bound CcdB protein from the CcdB-GyrA complex by forming a CcdA-CcdB complex, a process termed rejuvenation. Functions as a transcriptional corepressor for the ccdAB operon, repression also requires CcdB (By similarity). From Escherichia coli
   4516..4818    +  CDS            ccdB: CCDB_ECOLI - Also known as G, letB, letD. Experimental evidence at protein level: Swiss-Prot protein existence level 1. Toxic component of a type II toxin-antitoxin (TA) system, functioning in plasmid maintainence. Responsible for the post- segregational killing (PSK) of plasmid-free cells, also referred to as a plasmid addiction system. Half-life of over 2 hours. Cell killing by CcdB is accompanied by filamentation, defects in chromosome and plasmid segregation, defects in cell division, formation of anucleate cells, decreased DNA synthesis and plasmid loss. Interferes with the activity of DN
   4862..4986    -  protein_bind   attR2: mutant version of attR; recombination site for the Gateway® LR reaction LR Clonase™
   4990..5017    +  misc_feature   MCS (fragment): pBluescript multiple cloning site
   5018..5737    +  CDS            mCerulean: enhanced monomeric variant of CFP (Rizzo et al., 2004) mammalian codon-optimized
   5744..5991    +  terminator     CYC1 terminator: S. cerevisiae CYC1; transcription terminator for CYC1
   6010..6028    -  promoter       T7 promoter: promoter for bacteriophage T7 RNA polymerase
   6036..6191    +  CDS            lacZα (fragment): LacZα fragment of β-galactosidase; lacZ fragment
   6199..6654    +  rep_origin     f1 ori (sequence partly withheld): f1 bacteriophage origin of replication; arrow indicates direction of (+) strand synthesis
   6655..6706    -  misc_feature   bom (fragment): basis of mobility region from pBR322
   6753..7427    -  CDS            TRP1: phosphoribosylanthranilate isomerase, required for tryptophan biosynthesis; S. cerevisiae TRP1; yeast auxotrophic marker
   7428..7708    -  promoter       TRP1 promoter: S. cerevisiae TRP1
   7709..7758    -  misc_feature   bom (fragment): basis of mobility region from pBR322
   7860..1       -  CDS            rop (fragment) (across the origin): Rop protein, which maintains plasmids at low copy number; rop
