[The description below was written by a language model from this plasmid's Addgene catalogue record and pLannotate feature annotations shown in this document.]
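Description:
pAG414GAL-ccdB-Cerulean is an empty Gateway destination vector for galactose-inducible expression of C-terminally Cerulean-tagged proteins in Saccharomyces cerevisiae. It is built on the pRS414 shuttle backbone, a centromeric plasmid whose CEN6/ARS element provides low-copy, stably segregating maintenance in yeast, with the TRP1 marker and its own promoter allowing selection in tryptophan auxotrophs. For propagation in E. coli it carries a ColE1/pUC-type origin and an ampicillin resistance gene. An f1 origin and remnants of the pBluescript-derived cloning region (lac promoter/operator, lacZα fragment, T3 and T7 promoters) are also annotated.

The expression unit consists of the Gal4-regulated GAL1 promoter, followed by a Gateway cassette flanked by attR1 and attR2, then the mCerulean coding sequence (a monomeric cyan fluorescent protein variant) and the CYC1 transcription terminator. The cassette contains a chloramphenicol resistance gene and the ccdB toxin gene. Because CcdB poisons DNA gyrase in ordinary E. coli, the unrecombined vector has to be maintained in ccdB-tolerant strains, which is why the record lists combined chloramphenicol and ampicillin selection. In an LR Clonase reaction with an entry clone, the open reading frame of interest replaces the chloramphenicol/ccdB cassette. Loss of ccdB then provides counter-selection against non-recombinant plasmid in standard strains. An insert lacking a stop codon and kept in frame is expressed as a fusion to Cerulean at its C terminus.

The plasmid belongs to a suite of yeast Gateway vectors designed for high-throughput genetic analysis, and suits inducible expression and fluorescence localisation studies. The depositor notes that the supplied full sequence is a reference only and may not match the physical plasmid exactly.
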