Addgene plasmid #14383: pAG414GAL-ccdB-Cerulean
Purpose: (Empty Backbone)
Depositing lab: Susan Lindquist. Depositing organization: Whitehead Institute for Biomedical Research. Publication: A suite of Gateway cloning vectors for high-throughput genetic analysis in Saccharomyces cerevisiae. Alberti S, Gitler AD, Lindquist S. Yeast. 2007 Oct . 24(10):913-9. 10.1002/yea.1502 PubMed 17583893.
Backbone
  Vector backbone: pRS414
  Vector type: Yeast Expression ; Gateway Destination
  Selectable markers: TRP1
Growth in bacteria
  Bacterial resistance: Chloramphenicol and Ampicillin, 25 & 100 μg/mL
  Growth temperature: 37°C
  Growth strain: ccdB Survival
  Growth instructions: DB3.1, ccdB Survival
  Copy number: Unknown
Gene/Insert
  Gene/Insert name: None
  Tag / fusion protein: Cerulean (C terminal on backbone)
  Cloning method: Gateway Cloning
  Sequencing primers: 5′ GAL1
Terms and licenses: Academic/Nonprofit Terms; Industry Terms: Not Available to Industry
Depositor comments: Type of plasmid: CEN. This plasmid contains the Gateway technology from Invitrogen; Invitrogen requires purchasing of Gateway Clonase for carrying out the Gateway recombinational cloning reaction http://www.invitrogen.com Please note that the full plasmid sequence is provided as a reference only, and may not match the exact sequence of the plasmid.
How to cite: pAG414GAL-ccdB-Cerulean was a gift from Susan Lindquist (Addgene plasmid # 14383 ; http://n2t.net/addgene:14383 ; RRID:Addgene_14383)
