>Addgene plasmid #14383 | pAG414GAL-ccdB-Cerulean | addgene partial sequence | sequence record 21031 | 14383 with GW3
GTGGCTGATCTCAGCCACCGCGAAAATGACATCAAAAACGCCATTAACCTGATGTTCTGGGGAATATAAA
TGTCAGGCTCCCTTATACACAGCCAGTCTGCAGGTCGACCATAGTGACTGGATATGTTGTGTTTTACAGT
ATTATGTAGTCTGTTTTTTATGCAAAATCTAATTTAATATATTGATATTTATATCATTTTACGTTTCTCG
TTCAGCTTTCTTGTACAAAGTGGTGATGGGCTGCAGGAATTCGATATCAAGCTTAATGGTGAGCAAGGGC
GAGGAGCTGTTCACCGGGGTGGTGCCCATCCTGGTCGAGCTGGACGGCGACGTAAACGGCCACAAGTTCA
GCGTGTCCGGCGAGGGCGAGGGCGATGCCACCTACGGCAAGCTGACCCTGAAGTTCATCTGCACCACCGG
CAAGCTGCCCGTGCCCTGGCCCACCCTCGTGACCACCCTGACCTGGGGCGTGCAGTGCTTCGCCCGCTAC
CCCGACCACATGAAGCAGCACGACTTCTTCAAGTCCGCCATGCCCGAAGGCTACGTCCAGGAGCGCACCA
TCTTCTTCAAGGACGACGGCAACTACAAGACCCG
