>Addgene plasmid #14383 | pAG414GAL-ccdB-Cerulean | addgene partial sequence | sequence record 21032 | 14383 with GW5
GCATAAAGTGTAAAGCCTGGGGGTGCCTAATGCGGCCGCCATAGTGACTGGATATGTTGTGTTTTACAGT
ATTATGTAGTCTGTTTTTTATGCAAAATCTAATTTAATATATTGATATTTATATCATTTTACGTTTCTCG
TTCAGCTTTTTTGTACAAACTTGTGATGGGGGATCCACTAGTTCTAGAATCCGGGGTTTTTTCTCCTTGA
CGTTAAAGTATAGAGGTATATTAACAATTTTTTGTTGATACTTTTATTACATTTGAATAAGAAGTAATAC
AAACCGAAAATGTTGAAAGTATTAGTTAAAGTGGTTATGCAGTTTTTGCATTTATATATCTGTTAATAGA
TCAAAAATCATCGCTTCGCTGATTAATTACCCCAGAAATAAGGCTAAAAAACTAATCGCATTATCATCCT
ATGGTTGTTAATTTGATTCGTTCATTTGAAGGTTTGTGGGGCCAGGTTACTGCCAATTTTTCCTCTTCAT
AACCATAAAAGCTAGTATTGTAGAATCTTTATTGTTCGGAGCAGTGCGGCGCGAGGCACATCTGCGTTTC
AGGAACGCGACCGGTGAAGACGAGGACGCACGGAGGAGAGTCTTCCTTCGGAGGGCTGGCACCCGCTCGG
CGGCTTCT
