>Addgene plasmid #14383 | pAG414GAL-ccdB-Cerulean | addgene partial sequence | sequence record 21033 | 14383 with pRS_marker
GGAAGCATTTAATAGAACAGCATCGTAATATATGTGTACTTTGCAGTTATGACGCCAGATGGCAGTAGTG
GAAGATATTCTTTATTGAAAAATAGCTTGTCACCTTACGTACAATCTTGATCCGGAGCTTTTCTTTTTTT
GCCGATTAAGAATTAATTCGGTCGAAAAAAGAAAAGGAGAGGGCCAAGAGGGAGGGCATTGGTGACTATT
GAGCACGTGAGTATACGTGATTAAGCACACAAAGGCAGCTTGGAGTATGTCTGTTATTAATTTCACAGGT
AGTTCTGGTCCATTGGTGAAAGTTTGCGGCTTGCAGAGCACAGAGGCCGCAGAATGTGCTCTAGATTCCG
ATGCTGACTTGCTGGGTATTATATGTGTGCCCAATAGAAAGAGAACAATTGACCCGGTTATTGCAAGGAA
AATTTCAAGTCTTGTAAAAGCATATAAAAATAGTTCAGGCACTCCGAAATACTTGGTTGGCGTGTTTCGT
AATCAACCTAAGGAGGATGTTTTGGCTCTGGTCAATGATTACGGCATTGATATCGTCCAACTGCATGGAG
ATGAGTCGTGGCAAGAATACCAAGAGTTCCTCGGTTTGCCAGTTATTAAAAGACTCGTATTTC
